>Addgene plasmid #8700 | Stat1 alpha S727A pRc/CMV | addgene partial sequence | sequence record 17159 | SP6 5'-ATTTAGGTGACACTATAG-3'
GATGTGAAGGACAGAGTAGCAGGAGGGAATCCAGATGAGAAGGAAAACTGTCGCCAGAGAAGATGAAAAA
AATTCATGCTCTATACTGTGTTCATCATACTGTCGAATTCTACAGAGCCCACTATCCGAGACACCTCGTC
AAACTCCTCAGGAGCCATGGGGAGCAGGTTGTCTGTGGTCTGAAGTCTAGAAGGGTGAACTTCAGACACA
GAAATCAACTCAGTCTTGATATATCCAGTTCCTTTAGGGCCATCAAGTTCCATTGGCTCTGGTGCTTCCT
TTGGCCTGGAGTAATACTTTCCAAAGGCATGGTCTTTGTCAATATTTGGATACAGATACTTCAGGGGATT
CTCAGGAATATTCTCAGCAGCCATGACTTTGTAATTGCGAATGATGTCAGGGAAAGTAACAGCAGAAAGT
TCTTTCTTCGTGTAGGGTTCAACCGCATGGAAGTCAGGTTCGCCTCCGTTCTGGGACCGCTCCACCCATG
TGAATGTGATGGCCCCTTCCCGGGAGCTCTCACTGAACCGCAGCAGGAAGGTCCCCGGCTGCTGGTCCTT
CAACAGGGCACGCTCTCGCTCCTTGCTGATGAAGCCCATGATGCACCCATCATTCCAGAGAGGGAGCAGG
TGTTTTTTAATGAGTTCTAGGATGCTTTCAATCCAAAGCCAGA
