[The description below was written by a language model from this plasmid's Addgene catalogue record.]
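Description:
Stat1 alpha S727A pRc/CMV is a mammalian expression plasmid built on the commercial pRc/CMV backbone (about 5.5 kb without insert). It carries a roughly 2.4 kb human STAT1 alpha cDNA in which serine 727 has been changed to alanine. The insert was placed between NotI and ApaI sites, both of which remain intact. As the backbone name indicates, expression in mammalian cells is expected to be driven by a CMV promoter, although no feature table is provided to confirm individual elements. T7 and SP6 are the listed 5′ and 3′ sequencing primers, so these phage promoter sequences flank the cloning site. The plasmid is maintained in E. coli at high copy under ampicillin selection. A neomycin resistance marker allows G418 selection of stably transfected mammalian cells.

STAT1 alpha is the full-length isoform of the signal transducer and activator of transcription 1. The S727A substitution removes a serine phosphorylation site in its C-terminal region while leaving the rest of the protein unchanged. The associated study addressed the need for both tyrosine and serine phosphorylation for maximal transcriptional activation by Stat1 and Stat3. The construct therefore serves as a phosphorylation-deficient mutant for comparison with wild-type STAT1 alpha, for example in transfection and reporter experiments that separate the contribution of serine 727 from that of tyrosine phosphorylation. No epitope tag or reporter fusion is recorded. The depositor notes that the available plasmid map depicts the wild-type version, not the S727A mutant, so the map does not show the mutation itself.
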