Addgene plasmid #8700: Stat1 alpha S727A pRc/CMV
Depositing lab: Jim Darnell. Depositing organization: Rockefeller University. Publication: Maximal activation of transcription by Stat1 and Stat3 requires both tyrosine and serine phosphorylation. Wen Z, Zhong Z, Darnell JE Jr. Cell 1995 Jul 28;82(2):241-50. 10.1016/0092-8674(95)90311-9 PubMed 7543024.
Backbone
  Vector backbone: pRc/CMV
  Backbone manufacturer: Invitrogen
  Backbone size w/o insert (bp): 5500
  Vector type: Mammalian Expression
  Selectable markers: Neomycin (select with G418)
Growth in bacteria
  Bacterial resistance: Ampicillin, 100 μg/mL
  Growth temperature: 37°C
  Growth strain: DH5alpha
  Copy number: High Copy
Gene/Insert
  Gene/Insert name: STAT1 alpha S727A (alt names: STAT1a; STAT1 alpha)
  Species: H. sapiens (human)
  Insert size (bp): 2400
  Mutation: S727A
  GenBank ID: M97935
  Entrez Gene: STAT1 (a.k.a. CANDF7, IMD31A, IMD31B, IMD31C, ISGF-3, STAT91)
  Cloning method: Restriction Enzyme; 5′ cloning site NotI (not destroyed); 3′ cloning site ApaI (not destroyed)
  Sequencing primers: 5′ T7; 3′ SP6
Terms and licenses: Academic/Nonprofit Terms; Industry Terms: Not Available to Industry
Depositor comments: Diagnostic Restriction Digest with HindIII (6.1kb and 1.7kb). Author's Map shows the wild-type version of this plasmid (without the S727A mutation).
How to cite: Stat1 alpha S727A pRc/CMV was a gift from Jim Darnell (Addgene plasmid # 8700 ; http://n2t.net/addgene:8700 ; RRID:Addgene_8700)
